Addgene plasmid #28158: UBH14
Purpose: Bacterial expression for structure determination; may not be full ORF
Depositing lab: Cheryl Arrowsmith. Depositing organization: University of Toronto.
Backbone
  Vector backbone: pET28a-LIC (Addgene plasmid 26094)
  Backbone manufacturer: SGC
  Backbone size w/o insert (bp): 7328
  Vector type: Bacterial Expression
Growth in bacteria
  Bacterial resistance: Kanamycin, 50 μg/mL
  Growth temperature: 37°C
  Growth strain: DH5alpha
  Copy number: Low Copy
Gene/Insert
  Gene/Insert name: E3 ligase UHRF2 (alt names: PDB: 3OLN; E3 ligase UHRF2, SRA domain; UBH14)
  Species: H. sapiens (human)
  Insert size (bp): 687
  Mutation: SRA Domain (residues 419-648)
  Entrez Gene: UHRF2 (a.k.a. NIRF, RNF107, TDRD23, URF2)
  Tag / fusion protein: His tag with thrombin cleavage (N terminal on backbone)
  Cloning method: Restriction Enzyme; 5′ cloning site ligation-independent cloning (unknown if destroyed); 3′ cloning site ligation-independent cloning (unknown if destroyed)
  Sequencing primers: 5′ T7; 3′ T7-term
Terms and licenses: Academic/Nonprofit Terms; Industry Terms: Not Available to Industry
Depositor comments: PDB: 3OLN. http://www.thesgc.org/structures/3OLN/
How to cite: UBH14 was a gift from Cheryl Arrowsmith (Addgene plasmid # 28158 ; http://n2t.net/addgene:28158 ; RRID:Addgene_28158)
