[The description below was written by a language model from this plasmid's Addgene catalogue record.]
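Description:
UBH14 is a bacterial expression plasmid built on the pET28a-LIC backbone, a derivative of the pET28a vector adapted for ligation-independent cloning. It is maintained in E. coli under kanamycin selection and is listed as low copy. No feature table accompanies the record, so the origin of replication and promoter are not explicitly stated. However, the T7 and T7-terminator sequencing primers fit the usual pET arrangement, in which the insert lies between a T7 promoter and T7 terminator and is expressed in a host that supplies T7 RNA polymerase. The DH5alpha strain named in the record is a propagation strain, not an expression host.

The insert is a 687 bp fragment of human UHRF2 (also known as NIRF, RNF107, TDRD23 or URF2), an E3 ubiquitin ligase. It is not the full open reading frame. It encodes only the SRA domain, residues 419–648. In the UHRF family, the SRA (SET and RING-associated) domain is known as the module that recognises methylated DNA. The fragment was inserted by ligation-independent cloning in frame with the backbone's N-terminal His tag, which is followed by a thrombin cleavage site. The recombinant domain can therefore be purified by immobilised-metal affinity chromatography and the tag removed by protease digestion afterwards.

The stated purpose is bacterial production of protein for structure determination, and the depositor links the construct to a deposited crystal structure of the UHRF2 SRA domain. It suits structural, biophysical or binding studies of this isolated domain, not functional studies that need the full-length ligase.
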