>Addgene plasmid #28158 | UBH14 | depositor partial sequence | sequence record 13341 | Author sequence
ACTGAAAGCCGAAGAGACTGGGGCAGGGGAATGGCTTGTGTTGGTCGTACGAGAGAATGTACTATTGTCC
CTTCTAATCATTATGGACCCATTCCTGGTATTCCTGTTGGATCAACTTGGAGATTTAGAGTTCAGGTGAG
CGAAGCAGGTGTTCACAGACCCCATGTTGGTGGAATTCATGGTCGAAGTAATGATGGGGCTTATTCTCTT
GTACTGGCTGGTGGATTTGCGGATGAAGTCGACCGAGGTGATGAGTTCACATACACTGGAAGCGGTGGTA
AAAATCTTGCTGGTAACAAAAGAATTGGTGCACCTTCAGCTGATCAAACATTAACAAACATGAACAGGGC
ATTGGCCCTAAACTGTGATGCTCCATTGGATGATAAAATTGGAGCAGAGTCTCGGAATTGGAGAGCTGGT
AAGCCAGTCAGAGTGATACGCAGTTTTAAAGGGAGGAAGATCAGCAAATATGCTCCTGAAGAAGGCAACA
GATATGATGGCATTTATAAGGTGGTGAAATACTGGCCAGAGATTTCATCAAGCCATGGATTCTTGGTTTG
GCGCTATCTTTTAAGAAGAGATGATGTTGAACCTGCTCCTTGGACCTCTGAAGGAATAGAACGGTCAAGG
AGATTATGTCTACGTTTACAGTATCCAGCAGGTTACCCTTCAGATAAAGAAGGGAAG
