>Addgene plasmid #28158 | UBH14 | addgene partial sequence | sequence record 34503 | 28158 with T7
AGAATAATTTTGTTTAACTTTAAGAAGGAGATATACCATGGGCAGCAGCCATCATCATCATCATCACAGC
AGCGGCCTGGTTCCGCGTGGTAGTACTGAAAGCCGAAGAGACTGGGGCAGGGGAATGGCTTGTGTTGGTC
GTACGAGAGAATGTACTATTGTCCCTTCTAATCATTATGGACCCATTCCTGGTATTCCTGTTGGATCAAC
TTGGAGATTTAGAGTTCAGGTGAGCGAAGCAGGTGTTCACAGACCCCATGTTGGTGGAATTCATGGTCGA
AGTAATGATGGGGCTTATTCTCTTGTACTGGCTGGTGGATTTGCGGATGAAGTCGACCGAGGTGATGAGT
TCACATACACTGGAAGCGGTGGTAAAAATCTTGCTGGTAACAAAAGAATTGGTGCACCTTCAGCTGATCA
AACATTAACAAACATGAACAGGGCATTGGCCCTAAACTGTGATGCTCCATTGGATGATAAAATTGGAGCA
GAGTCTCGGAATTGGAGAGCTGGTAAGCCAGTCAGAGTGATACGCAGTTTTAAAGGGAGGAAGATCAGCA
AATATGCTCCTGAAGAAGGCAACAGATATGATGGCATTTATAAGGTGGTGAAATACTGGCCAGAGATTTC
ATCAAGCCATGGATTCTTGGTTTGGCGCTATCTTTTAAGAAGAGATGATGTTGAACCTGCTCCTTGGACC
TCTGAAGGAATAGAACGGTCAAGGAGATTATGTCTACGTTTACAGTATCCAGCAGGTTACCCTTCAGATA
AAG
